Addgene plasmid #69223: pCSDest2-SpCas9-MT3-NLS-3XHA-NLS
Purpose: Expresses R1335K mutant SpCas9 in mammalian cell
Depositing lab: Scot Wolfe. Depositing organization: University of Massachusetts, Worcester. Publication: DNA-binding-domain fusions enhance the targeting range and precision of Cas9. Bolukbasi MF, Gupta A, Oikemus S, Derr AG, Garber M, Brodsky MH, Zhu LJ, Wolfe SA. Nat Methods. 2015 Oct 19. doi: 10.1038/nmeth.3624. PubMed 26480473.
Backbone
  Vector backbone: pCSDest2-SpCas9-NLS-3XHA-NLS
  Vector type: Mammalian Expression, CRISPR
Growth in bacteria
  Bacterial resistance: Ampicillin, 100 μg/mL
  Growth temperature: 37°C
  Growth strain: XL1 Blue
  Copy number: Unknown
Gene/Insert
  Gene/Insert name: SpCas9
  Species: S. pyogenes
  Mutation: Arginine 1335 is changed to Lysine
  Tag / fusion protein: NLS-3XHA-NLS
  Cloning method: Restriction Enzyme; 5′ cloning site AscI (not destroyed); 3′ cloning site SgrAI (not destroyed)
  Sequencing primers: 5′ CACAGGGATAAGCCCATCAG; 3′ T3
Terms and licenses: Academic/Nonprofit Terms; Industry Terms: Not Available to Industry
How to cite: pCSDest2-SpCas9-MT3-NLS-3XHA-NLS was a gift from Scot Wolfe (Addgene plasmid # 69223 ; http://n2t.net/addgene:69223 ; RRID:Addgene_69223)
