[The description below was written by a language model from this plasmid's Addgene catalogue record and pLannotate feature annotations shown in this document.]
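Description:
pCSDest2-SpCas9-MT3-NLS-3XHA-NLS is an 8,465 bp mammalian expression plasmid for a mutant Streptococcus pyogenes Cas9, built on the pCSDest2-SpCas9-NLS-3XHA-NLS backbone. It is propagated in E. coli using a high-copy ColE1/pUC-type origin and selected with ampicillin through the β-lactamase gene. An f1 origin is also present, along with remnants of lac regulatory sequence (lac promoter and operator, and lacI and lacZα fragments) inherited from the parental cloning vector.

The Cas9 open reading frame carries the "MT3" change, in which arginine 1335 is replaced by lysine, and is fused at its C-terminal end to an NLS-3XHA-NLS module. The nuclear localization signals direct the protein to the nucleus, and the triple HA epitope allows immunodetection. The feature table annotates the 3xHA segment but not the NLS elements individually. Transcription in mammalian cells is driven by the simian cytomegalovirus IE94 enhancer/promoter, which spans the numbering origin just upstream of the coding region, and an SV40 polyadenylation signal lies downstream. An SP6 promoter between the CMV promoter and the insert could in principle support in vitro synthesis of sense RNA. T7 (fragment) and T3 promoters flank the poly(A) region in the opposite orientation. The attB1 and attB2 sites bracketing the Cas9-tag cassette indicate that the parental construct was assembled by Gateway recombination. The mutant version itself was made by restriction cloning between AscI and SgrAI sites, both retained.

The plasmid encodes no guide RNA, so one must be supplied separately. According to the record, its purpose is to express R1335K SpCas9 in mammalian cells, and the associated work concerns DNA-binding-domain fusions that enhance Cas9 targeting range and precision.
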