Features (pLannotate 1.2.2; 18 found; start..end, strand, type, name):
     37..55      +  promoter       SP6 promoter: promoter for bacteriophage SP6 RNA polymerase
    110..134     +  protein_bind   attB1: mutant version of attB; recombination site for the Gateway® BP reaction BP Clonase™
    144..4247    +  CDS            Cas9: Cas9 (Csn1) endonuclease from the Streptococcus pyogenes Type II CRISPR/Cas system generates RNA-guided double strand breaks in DNA
   4281..4370    +  CDS            3xHA: three tandem HA epitope tags
   4447..4471    -  protein_bind   attB2: mutant version of attB; recombination site for the Gateway® BP reaction BP Clonase™
   4494..4511    -  promoter       T7 promoter (fragment): promoter for bacteriophage T7 RNA polymerase
   4516..4650    -  polyA_signal   SV40 poly(A) signal: SV40 polyadenylation signal
   4763..4781    -  promoter       T3 promoter: promoter for bacteriophage T3 RNA polymerase
   4826..4842    -  protein_bind   lac operator: The lac repressor binds to the lac operator to inhibit transcription in E. coli. This inhibition can be relieved by adding lactose or isopropyl-β-D-thiogalactopyranoside (IPTG). lac repressor encoded by lacI
   4850..4880    -  promoter       lac promoter: promoter for the E. coli lac operon
   4895..4916    -  protein_bind   CAP binding site: CAP binding activates transcription in the presence of cAMP. E. coli catabolite activator protein
   4929..5021    -  CDS            lacI (fragment): lac repressor; lacI; The lac repressor binds to the lac operator to inhibit transcription in E. coli. This inhibition can be relieved by adding lactose or isopropyl-β-D-thiogalactopyranoside (IPTG).
   5204..5792    -  rep_origin     ori: high-copy-number ColE1/pMB1/pBR322/pUC origin of replication
   5963..6823    -  CDS            AmpR: β-lactamase; bla; confers resistance to ampicillin, carbenicillin, and related antibiotics
   6824..6928    -  promoter       AmpR promoter: bla
   6981..7409    -  rep_origin     f1 ori (sequence partly withheld): f1 bacteriophage origin of replication; arrow indicates direction of (+) strand synthesis
   7414..7480    -  CDS            lacZα (fragment): LacZα fragment of β-galactosidase; lacZ fragment
   7483..2       +  promoter       CMV IE94 promoter (across the origin): enhancer/promoter region of simian cytomegalovirus major immediate early transcription unit IE94
>Addgene plasmid #69223 | pCSDest2-SpCas9-MT3-NLS-3XHA-NLS | depositor full sequence | sequence record 122272 | pCSDest2-SpCas9-MT3-NLS-3XHA-NLS sequence 8465 bps
ACCGCCATTCTGCCTGGGGACGTCGGAGCAAGCTTGATTTAGGTGACACTATAGAATACAAGCTACTTGT
TCTTTTTGCAGGATCCCATCGATTCGAATTCAAGGATCAACAAGTTTGTACAAAAAAGCAGGCTGGCGCC
ACCATGGACAAGAAGTACTCCATTGGGCTCGATATCGGTACCAACAGCGTCGGCTGGGCCGTCATTACGG
ACGAGTACAAGGTGCCGAGCAAAAAATTCAAAGTTCTGGGCAATACCGATCGCCACAGCATAAAGAAGAA
CCTCATTGGAGCCCTCCTGTTCGACTCCGGGGAGACGGCCGAAGCCACGCGGCTCAAAAGAACAGCACGG
CGCAGATATACCCGCAGAAAGAATCGGATCTGCTACCTGCAGGAGATCTTTAGTAATGAGATGGCTAAGG
TGGATGACTCTTTCTTCCATAGGCTGGAGGAGTCCTTTTTGGTGGAGGAGGATAAAAAGCACGAGCGCCA
CCCAATCTTTGGCAATATCGTGGACGAGGTGGCGTACCATGAAAAGTACCCAACCATATATCATCTGAGG
AAGAAGCTGGTAGACAGTACTGATAAGGCTGACTTGCGGTTGATCTATCTCGCGCTGGCGCACATGATCA
AATTTCGGGGACACTTCCTCATCGAGGGGGACCTGAACCCAGACAACAGCGATGTCGACAAACTCTTTAT
CCAACTGGTTCAGACTTACAATCAGCTTTTCGAGGAGAACCCGATCAACGCATCCGGCGTTGACGCCAAA
GCAATCCTGAGCGCTAGGCTGTCCAAATCCCGGCGGCTCGAAAACCTCATCGCACAGCTCCCTGGGGAGA
AGAAGAACGGCCTGTTTGGTAATCTTATCGCCCTGTCACTCGGGCTGACCCCCAACTTTAAATCTAACTT
CGACCTGGCCGAAGATGCCAAGCTGCAACTGAGCAAAGACACCTACGATGATGATCTCGACAATCTGCTG
GCCCAGATCGGCGACCAGTACGCAGACCTTTTTTTGGCGGCAAAGAACCTGTCAGACGCCATTCTGCTGA
GTGATATTCTGCGAGTGAACACGGAGATCACCAAAGCTCCGCTGAGCGCTAGTATGATCAAGCGCTATGA
TGAGCACCACCAAGACTTGACTTTGCTGAAGGCCCTTGTCAGACAGCAACTGCCTGAGAAGTACAAGGAA
ATTTTCTTCGATCAGTCTAAAAATGGCTACGCCGGATACATTGACGGCGGAGCAAGCCAGGAGGAATTTT
ACAAATTTATTAAGCCCATCTTGGAAAAAATGGACGGCACCGAGGAGCTGCTGGTAAAGCTGAACAGAGA
AGATCTGTTGCGCAAACAGCGCACTTTCGACAATGGAAGCATCCCCCACCAGATTCACCTGGGCGAACTG
CACGCTATCCTCAGGCGGCAAGAGGATTTCTACCCCTTTTTGAAAGATAACAGGGAAAAGATTGAGAAAA
TCCTCACATTTCGGATACCCTACTATGTAGGCCCCCTCGCTCGGGGAAATTCCAGATTCGCGTGGATGAC
TCGCAAATCAGAAGAGACCATCACTCCCTGGAACTTCGAGGAAGTCGTGGATAAGGGGGCCTCTGCCCAG
TCCTTCATCGAAAGGATGACTAACTTTGATAAAAATCTGCCTAACGAAAAGGTGCTTCCTAAACACTCTC
TGCTGTACGAGTACTTCACAGTTTATAACGAGCTCACCAAGGTCAAATACGTCACAGAAGGGATGAGAAA
GCCAGCATTCCTGTCTGGAGAGCAGAAGAAAGCTATCGTGGACCTCCTCTTCAAGACGAACCGGAAAGTT
ACCGTGAAACAGCTCAAAGAAGACTATTTCAAAAAGATTGAATGTTTCGACTCTGTTGAAATCAGCGGAG
TGGAGGATCGCTTCAACGCATCCCTGGGAACGTATCACGATCTCCTGAAAATCATTAAAGACAAGGACTT
CCTGGACAATGAGGAGAACGAGGACATTCTTGAGGACATTGTCCTCACCCTTACGTTGTTTGAAGATAGG
GAGATGATTGAAGAACGCTTGAAAACTTACGCTCATCTCTTCGACGACAAAGTCATGAAACAGCTCAAGA
GACGCCGATATACAGGATGGGGGCGGCTGTCAAGAAAACTGATCAATGGCATCCGAGACAAGCAGAGTGG
AAAGACAATCCTGGATTTTCTTAAGTCCGATGGATTTGCCAACCGGAACTTCATGCAGTTGATCCATGAT
GACTCTCTCACCTTTAAGGAGGACATCCAGAAAGCACAAGTTTCTGGCCAGGGGGACAGTCTTCACGAGC
ACATCGCTAATCTTGCAGGTAGCCCAGCTATCAAAAAGGGAATACTGCAGACCGTTAAGGTCGTGGATGA
ACTCGTCAAAGTAATGGGAAGGCATAAGCCCGAGAATATCGTTATCGAGATGGCCCGAGAGAACCAAACT
ACCCAGAAGGGACAGAAGAACAGTAGGGAAAGGATGAAGAGGATTGAAGAGGGTATAAAAGAACTGGGGT
CCCAAATCCTTAAGGAACACCCAGTTGAAAACACCCAGCTTCAGAATGAGAAGCTCTACCTGTACTACCT
GCAGAACGGCAGGGACATGTACGTGGATCAGGAACTGGACATCAACCGGTTGTCCGACTACGACGTGGAT
CATATCGTGCCCCAAAGCTTTCTCAAAGATGATTCTATTGATAATAAAGTGTTGACAAGATCCGATAAAA
ATAGAGGGAAGAGTGATAACGTCCCCTCAGAAGAAGTTGTCAAGAAAATGAAAAATTATTGGCGGCAGCT
GCTGAACGCCAAACTGATCACACAACGGAAGTTCGATAATCTGACTAAGGCTGAACGAGGTGGCCTGTCT
GAGTTGGATAAAGCCGGCTTCATCAAAAGGCAGCTTGTTGAGACACGCCAGATCACCAAGCACGTGGCCC
AAATTCTCGATTCACGCATGAACACCAAGTACGATGAAAATGACAAACTGATTCGAGAGGTGAAAGTTAT
TACTCTGAAGTCTAAGCTGGTCTCAGATTTCAGAAAGGACTTTCAGTTTTATAAGGTGAGAGAGATCAAC
AATTACCACCATGCGCATGATGCCTACCTGAATGCAGTGGTAGGCACTGCACTTATCAAAAAATATCCCA
AGCTGGAATCTGAATTTGTTTACGGAGACTATAAAGTGTACGATGTTAGGAAAATGATCGCAAAGTCTGA
GCAGGAAATAGGCAAGGCCACCGCTAAGTACTTCTTTTACAGCAATATTATGAATTTTTTCAAGACCGAG
ATTACACTGGCCAATGGAGAGATTCGGAAGCGACCACTTATCGAAACAAACGGAGAAACAGGAGAAATCG
TGTGGGACAAGGGTAGGGATTTCGCGACAGTCCGCAAGGTCCTGTCCATGCCGCAGGTGAACATCGTTAA
AAAGACCGAAGTACAGACCGGAGGCTTCTCCAAGGAAAGTATCCTCCCGAAAAGGAACAGCGACAAGCTG
ATCGCACGCAAAAAAGATTGGGACCCCAAGAAATACGGCGGATTCGATTCTCCTACAGTCGCTTACAGTG
TACTGGTTGTGGCCAAAGTGGAGAAAGGGAAGTCTAAAAAACTCAAAAGCGTCAAGGAACTGCTGGGCAT
CACAATCATGGAGCGATCCAGCTTCGAGAAAAACCCCATCGACTTTCTCGAAGCGAAAGGATATAAAGAG
GTCAAAAAAGACCTCATCATTAAGCTGCCCAAGTACTCTCTCTTTGAGCTTGAAAACGGCCGGAAACGAA
TGCTCGCTAGTGCGGGCGAGCTGCAGAAAGGTAACGAGCTGGCACTGCCCTCTAAATACGTTAATTTCTT
GTATCTGGCCAGCCACTATGAAAAGCTCAAAGGGTCTCCCGAAGATAATGAGCAGAAGCAGCTGTTCGTG
GAACAACACAAACACTACCTTGATGAGATCATCGAGCAAATAAGCGAGTTCTCCAAAAGAGTGATCCTCG
CCGACGCTAACCTCGATAAGGTGCTTTCTGCTTACAATAAGCACAGGGATAAGCCCATCAGGGAGCAGGC
AGAAAACATTATCCACTTGTTTACTCTGACCAACTTGGGCGCGCCTGCAGCCTTCAAGTACTTCGACACC
ACCATAGACAGAAAGAAGTACACCTCTACAAAGGAGGTCCTGGACGCCACACTGATTCATCAGTCAATTA
CGGGGCTCTATGAAACAAGAATCGACCTCTCTCAGCTCGGTGGAGACGGCACCGGCGGGCCCAAGAAGAA
GAGGAAGGTATACCCATACGATGTTCCTGACTATGCGGGCTATCCCTATGACGTCCCGGACTATGCAGGA
TCGTATCCTTATGACGTTCCAGATTACGCTGGATCCGCCGCTCCGGCAGCTAAGAAAAAGAAACTGGATT
TCGAATCCGGATAAGCGGCCGCCTCGAGATATCTAGACCCAGCTTTCTTGTACAAAGTGGTTGATCCTCT
CGAGCCTCTAGAACTATAGTGAGTCGTATTACGTAGATCCAGACATGATAAGATACATTGATGAGTTTGG
ACAAACCACAACTAGAATGCAGTGAAAAAAATGCTTTATTTGTGAAATTTGTGATGCTATTGCTTTATTT
GTAACCATTATAAGCTGCAATAAACAAGTTAACAACAACAATTGCATTCATTTTATGTTTCAGGTTCAGG
GGGAGGTGTGGGAGGTTTTTTAATTCGCGGCCGCGGCGCCAATGCATTGGGCCCGGTACCCAGCTTTTGT
TCCCTTTAGTGAGGGTTAATTGCGCGCTTGGCGTAATCATGGTCATAGCTGTTTCCTGTGTGAAATTGTT
ATCCGCTCACAATTCCACACAACATACGAGCCGGAAGCATAAAGTGTAAAGCCTGGGGTGCCTAATGAGT
GAGCTAACTCACATTAATTGCGTTGCGCTCACTGCCCGCTTTCCAGTCGGGAAACCTGTCGTGCCAGCTG
CATTAATGAATCGGCCAACGCGCGGGGAGAGGCGGTTTGCGTATTGGGCGCTCTTCCGCTTCCTCGCTCA
CTGACTCGCTGCGCTCGGTCGTTCGGCTGCGGCGAGCGGTATCAGCTCACTCAAAGGCGGTAATACGGTT
ATCCACAGAATCAGGGGATAACGCAGGAAAGAACATGTGAGCAAAAGGCCAGCAAAAGGCCAGGAACCGT
AAAAAGGCCGCGTTGCTGGCGTTTTTCCATAGGCTCCGCCCCCCTGACGAGCATCACAAAAATCGACGCT
CAAGTCAGAGGTGGCGAAACCCGACAGGACTATAAAGATACCAGGCGTTTCCCCCTGGAAGCTCCCTCGT
GCGCTCTCCTGTTCCGACCCTGCCGCTTACCGGATACCTGTCCGCCTTTCTCCCTTCGGGAAGCGTGGCG
CTTTCTCATAGCTCACGCTGTAGGTATCTCAGTTCGGTGTAGGTCGTTCGCTCCAAGCTGGGCTGTGTGC
ACGAACCCCCCGTTCAGCCCGACCGCTGCGCCTTATCCGGTAACTATCGTCTTGAGTCCAACCCGGTAAG
ACACGACTTATCGCCACTGGCAGCAGCCACTGGTAACAGGATTAGCAGAGCGAGGTATGTAGGCGGTGCT
ACAGAGTTCTTGAAGTGGTGGCCTAACTACGGCTACACTAGAAGGACAGTATTTGGTATCTGCGCTCTGC
TGAAGCCAGTTACCTTCGGAAAAAGAGTTGGTAGCTCTTGATCCGGCAAACAAACCACCGCTGGTAGCGG
TGGTTTTTTTGTTTGCAAGCAGCAGATTACGCGCAGAAAAAAAGGATCTCAAGAAGATCCTTTGATCTTT
TCTACGGGGTCTGACGCTCAGTGGAACGAAAACTCACGTTAAGGGATTTTGGTCATGAGATTATCAAAAA
GGATCTTCACCTAGATCCTTTTAAATTAAAAATGAAGTTTTAAATCAATCTAAAGTATATATGAGTAAAC
TTGGTCTGACAGTTACCAATGCTTAATCAGTGAGGCACCTATCTCAGCGATCTGTCTATTTCGTTCATCC
ATAGTTGCCTGACTCCCCGTCGTGTAGATAACTACGATACGGGAGGGCTTACCATCTGGCCCCAGTGCTG
CAATGATACCGCGAGACCCACGCTCACCGGCTCCAGATTTATCAGCAATAAACCAGCCAGCCGGAAGGGC
CGAGCGCAGAAGTGGTCCTGCAACTTTATCCGCCTCCATCCAGTCTATTAATTGTTGCCGGGAAGCTAGA
GTAAGTAGTTCGCCAGTTAATAGTTTGCGCAACGTTGTTGCCATTGCTACAGGCATCGTGGTGTCACGCT
CGTCGTTTGGTATGGCTTCATTCAGCTCCGGTTCCCAACGATCAAGGCGAGTTACATGATCCCCCATGTT
GTGCAAAAAAGCGGTTAGCTCCTTCGGTCCTCCGATCGTTGTCAGAAGTAAGTTGGCCGCAGTGTTATCA
CTCATGGTTATGGCAGCACTGCATAATTCTCTTACTGTCATGCCATCCGTAAGATGCTTTTCTGTGACTG
GTGAGTACTCAACCAAGTCATTCTGAGAATAGTGTATGCGGCGACCGAGTTGCTCTTGCCCGGCGTCAAT
ACGGGATAATACCGCGCCACATAGCAGAACTTTAAAAGTGCTCATCATTGGAAAACGTTCTTCGGGGCGA
AAACTCTCAAGGATCTTACCGCTGTTGAGATCCAGTTCGATGTAACCCACTCGTGCACCCAACTGATCTT
CAGCATCTTTTACTTTCACCAGCGTTTCTGGGTGAGCAAAAACAGGAAGGCAAAATGCCGCAAAAAAGGG
AATAAGGGCGACACGGAAATGTTGAATACTCATACTCTTCCTTTTTCAATATTATTGAAGCATTTATCAG
GGTTATTGTCTCATGAGCGGATACATATTTGAATGTATTTAGAAAAATAAACAAATAGGGGTTCCGCGCA
CATTTCCCCGAAAAGTGCCACCTAAATTGTAAGCGTTAATATTTTGTTAAAATTCGCGTTAAATTTTTGT
TAAATCAGCTCATTTTTTAACCAATAGGCCGAAATCGGCAAAATCCCTTATAAATCAAAAGAATAGACCG
AGATAGGGT
[37 nt withheld, positions 7080-7116]
AAAGAACGTGGACTCCAACGTCAAAGG
[49 nt withheld, positions 7144-7192]
T
[91 nt withheld, positions 7194-7284]
G
[124 nt withheld, positions 7286-7409]
CCCATTCGCCATTCAGGCTGCGCAACTGTTGGGAAGGGCGATCGGTGCGGGCCTCTTCGCTATTACGCCA
GTCGACCATAGCCAATTCAATATGGCGTATATGGACTCATGCCAATTCAATATGGTGGATCTGGACCTGT
GCCAATTCAATATGGCGTATATGGACTCGTGCCAATTCAATATGGTGGATCTGGACCCCAGCCAATTCAA
TATGGCGGACTTGGCACCATGCCAATTCAATATGGCGGACTTGGCACTGTGCCAACTGGGGAGGGGTCTA
CTTGGCACGGTGCCAAGTTTGAGGAGGGGTCTTGGCCCTGTGCCAAGTCCGCCATATTGAATTGGCATGG
TGCCAATAATGGCGGCCATATTGGCTATATGCCAGGATCAATATATAGGCAATATCCAATATGGCCCTAT
GCCAATATGGCTATTGGCCAGGTTCAATACTATGTATTGGCCCTATGCCATATAGTATTCCATATATGGG
TTTTCCTATTGACGTAGATAGCCCCTCCCAATGGGCGGTCCCATATACCATATATGGGGCTTCCTAATAC
CGCCCATAGCCACTCCCCCATTGACGTCAATGGTCTCTATATATGGTCTTTCCTATTGACGTCATATGGG
CGGTCCTATTGACGTATATGGCGCCTCCCCCATTGACGTCAATTACGGTAAATGGCCCGCCTGGCTCAAT
GCCCATTGACGTCAATAGGACCACCCACCATTGACGTCAATGGGATGGCTCATTGCCCATTCATATCCGT
TCTCACGCCCCCTATTGACGTCAATGACGGTAAATGGCCCACTTGGCAGTACATCAATATCTATTAATAG
TAACTTGGCAAGTACATTACTATTGGAAGGACGCCAGGGTACATTGGCAGTACTCCCATTGACGTCAATG
GCGGTAAATGGCCCGCGATGGCTGCCAAGTACATCCCCATTGACGTCAATGGGGAGGGGCAATGACGCAA
ATGGGCGTTCCATTGACGTAAATGGGCGGTAGGCGTGCCTAATGGGAGGTCTATATAAGCAATGCTCGTT
TAGGGA
