>Addgene plasmid #69223 | pCSDest2-SpCas9-MT3-NLS-3XHA-NLS | addgene partial sequence | sequence record 124544 | EBV-rev 5'-GTGGTTTGTCCAAACTCATC-3'
CGACTCACTATAGTTCTAGAGGCTCGAGAGGATCAACCACTTTGTACAAGAAAGCTGGGTCTAGATATCT
CGAGGCGGCCGCTTATCCGGATTCGAAATCCAGTTTCTTTTTCTTAGCTGCCGGAGCGGCGGATCCAGCG
TAATCTGGAACGTCATAAGGATACGATCCTGCATAGTCCGGGACGTCATAGGGATAGCCCGCATAGTCAG
GAACATCGTATGGGTATACCTTCCTCTTCTTCTTGGGCCCGCCGGTGCCGTCTCCACCGAGCTGAGAGAG
GTCGATTCTTGTTTCATAGAGCCCCGTAATTGACTGATGAATCAGTGTGGCGTCCAGGACCTCCTTTGTA
GAGGTGTACTTCTTTCTGTCTATGGTGGTGTCGAAGTACTTGAAGGCTGCAGGCGCGCCCAAGTTGGTCA
GAGTAAACAAGTGGATAATGTTTTCTGCCTGCTCCCTGATGGGCTTATCCCTGTGCTTATTGTAAGCAGA
AAGCACCTTATCGAGGTTAGCGTCGGCGAGGATCACTCTTTTGGAGAACTCGCTTATTTGCTCGATGATC
TCATCAAGGTAGTGTTTGTGTTGTTCCACGAACAGCTGCTTCTGCTCATTATCTTCGGGAGACCCTTTGA
GCTTTTCATAGTGGCTGGCCAGATACAAGAAATTAACGTATTTAGAGGGCAGTGCCAGCTCGTTACCTTT
CTGCAGCTCGCCCGCACTAGCGAGCATTCGTTTCCGGCCGTTTTCAAGCTCAAAGAGAGAGTACTTGGGC
AGCTTAATGATG
