>Addgene plasmid #69223 | pCSDest2-SpCas9-MT3-NLS-3XHA-NLS | addgene partial sequence | sequence record 124561 | SP6 5'-ATTTAGGTGACACTATAG-3'
AAAAAGCAGGCTGGCGCCACCATGGACAAGAAGTACTCCATTGGGCTCGATATCGGTACCAACAGCGTCG
GCTGGGCCGTCATTACGGACGAGTACAAGGTGCCGAGCAAAAAATTCAAAGTTCTGGGCAATACCGATCG
CCACAGCATAAAGAAGAACCTCATTGGAGCCCTCCTGTTCGACTCCGGGGAGACGGCCGAAGCCACGCGG
CTCAAAAGAACAGCACGGCGCAGATATACCCGCAGAAAGAATCGGATCTGCTACCTGCAGGAGATCTTTA
GTAATGAGATGGCTAAGGTGGATGACTCTTTCTTCCATAGGCTGGAGGAGTCCTTTTTGGTGGAGGAGGA
TAAAAAGCACGAGCGCCACCCAATCTTTGGCAATATCGTGGACGAGGTGGCGTACCATGAAAAGTACCCA
ACCATATATCATCTGAGGAAGAAGCTGGTAGACAGTACTGATAAGGCTGACTTGCGGTTGATCTATCTCG
CGCTGGCGCACATGATCAAATTTCGGGGACACTTCCTCATCGAGGGGGACCTGAACCCAGACAACAGCGA
TGTCGACAAACTCTTTATCCAACTGGTTCAGACTTACAATCAGCTTTTCGAGGAGAACCCGATCAACGCA
TCCGGCGTTGACGCCAAAGCAATCCTGAGCGCTAGGCTGTCCAAATCCCGGCGGCTCGAAAACCTCATCG
CACAGCTCCCTGGGGAGAAGAAGAACGGCCTGTTTGGTAATCTTATCGCCCTGTCACTCGGGCTGACCCC
CAACTTTAAATCTAACTTCGACCTGGCCGA
